>Addgene plasmid #92237 | pJExpress414_GmPOPB-H698A | addgene full sequence | sequence record 192475 | Addgene NGS Result
CATAAATATCTCACTCGCAATCAAATTCAGCCGATAGCGGAACGGGAAGGCGACTGGAGTGCCATGTCCG
GTTTTCAACAAACCATGCAAATGCTGAATGAGGGCATCGTTCCCACTGCGATGCTGGTTGCCAACGATCA
GATGGCGCTGGGCGCAATGCGCGCCATTACCGAGTCCGGGCTGCGCGTTGGTGCGGATATCTCGGTAGTG
GGATACGACGATACCGAAGATAGCTCATGTTATATCCCGCCGTTAACCACCATCAAACAGGATTTTCGCC
TGCTGGGGCAAACCAGCGTGGACCGCTTGCTGCAACTCTCTCAGGGCCAGGCGGTGAAGGGCAATCAGCT
GTTGCCAGTCTCACTGGTGAAAAGAAAAACCACCCTGGCGCCCAATACGCAAACCGCCTCTCCCCGCGCG
TTGGCCGATTCATTAATGCAGCTGGCACGACAGGTTTCCCGACTGGAAAGCGGGCAGTGACTCATGACCA
AAATCCCTTAACGTGAGTTACGCGCGCGTCGTTCCACTGAGCGTCAGACCCCGTAGAAAAGATCAAAGGA
TCTTCTTGAGATCCTTTTTTTCTGCGCGTAATCTGCTGCTTGCAAACAAAAAAACCACCGCTACCAGCGG
TGGTTTGTTTGCCGGATCAAGAGCTACCAACTCTTTTTCCGAAGGTAACTGGCTTCAGCAGAGCGCAGAT
ACCAAATACTGTTCTTCTAGTGTAGCCGTAGTTAGCCCACCACTTCAAGAACTCTGTAGCACCGCCTACA
TACCTCGCTCTGCTAATCCTGTTACCAGTGGCTGCTGCCAGTGGCGATAAGTCGTGTCTTACCGGGTTGG
ACTCAAGACGATAGTTACCGGATAAGGCGCAGCGGTCGGGCTGAACGGGGGGTTCGTGCACACAGCCCAG
CTTGGAGCGAACGACCTACACCGAACTGAGATACCTACAGCGTGAGCTATGAGAAAGCGCCACGCTTCCC
GAAGGGAGAAAGGCGGACAGGTATCCGGTAAGCGGCAGGGTCGGAACAGGAGAGCGCACGAGGGAGCTTC
CAGGGGGAAACGCCTGGTATCTTTATAGTCCTGTCGGGTTTCGCCACCTCTGACTTGAGCGTCGATTTTT
GTGATGCTCGTCAGGGGGGCGGAGCCTATGGAAAAACGCCAGCAACGCGGCCTTTTTACGGTTCCTGGCC
TTTTGCTGGCCTTTTGCTCACATGTTCTTTCCTGCGTTATCCCCTGATTCTGTGGATAACCGTATTACCG
CCTTTGAGTGAGCTGATACCGCTCGCCGCAGCCGAACGACCGAGCGCAGCGAGTCAGTGAGCGAGGAAGC
GGAAGGCGAGAGTAGGGAACTGCCAGGCATCAAACTAAGCAGAAGGCCCCTGACGGATGGCCTTTTTGCG
TTTCTACAAACTCTTTCTGTGTTGTAAAACGACGGCCAGTCTTAAGCTCGGGCCCCCTGGGCGGTTCTGA
TAACGAGTAATCGTTAATCCGCAAATAACGTAAAAACCCGCTTCGGCGGGTTTTTTTATGGGGGGAGTTT
AGGGAAAGAGCATTTGTCAGAATATTTAAGGGCGCCTGTCACTTTGCTTGATATATGAGAATTATTTAAC
CTTATAAATGAGAAAAAAGCAACGCACTTTAAATAAGATACGTTGCTTTTTCGATTGATGAACACCTATA
ATTAAACTATTCATCTATTATTTATGATTTTTTGTATATACAATATTTCTAGTTTGTTAAAGAGAATTAA
GAAAATAAATCTCGAAAATAATAAAGGGAAAATCAGTTTTTGATATCAAAATTATACATGTCAACGATAA
TACAAAATATAATACAAACTATAAGATGTTATCAGTATTTATTATCATTTAGAATAAATTTTGTGTCGCC
CTTCCGCGAAATTAATACGACTCACTATAGGGGAATTGTGAGCGGATAACAATTCCCCTCTAGAAATAAT
TTTGTTTAACTTTTAGGAGGTAAACATATGCACCATCATCATCATCACGAGAACTTATACTTTCAAGGCA
TGAGCAGCGTTACCTGGGCACCGGGCAATTACCCGAGCACCCGCCGTTCCGATCATGTGGACACGTATCA
AAGCGCGAGCAAGGGCGAAGTCCCGGTGCCGGATCCGTATCAGTGGCTGGAAGAGAGCACCGACGAAGTC
GACAAGTGGACGACGGCACAAGCGGACCTGGCACAGTCTTATCTGGACCAAAACGCTGACATTCAAAAAC
TGGCCGAGAAATTTCGTGCGAGCCGTAATTACGCCAAGTTCTCTGCACCGACTCTGTTGGACGACGGTCA
CTGGTATTGGTTCTATAACCGTGGCTTGCAGAGCCAAAGCGTCTTGTACAGATCTAAAGAACCAGCCCTG
CCGGACTTCTCTAAGGGCGACGATAACGTTGGTGACGTTTTCTTTGATCCGAATGTGCTGGCAGCGGATG
GTAGCGCGGGCATGGTCCTGTGCAAATTCTCGCCGGACGGTAAATTCTTTGCCTATGCAGTTAGCCACCT
GGGTGGCGATTACTCCACGATTTACGTGCGTTCCACGAGCAGCCCGCTGAGCCAGGCGAGCGTCGCGCAA
GGTGTGGACGGTCGTCTGAGCGACGAAGTCAAATGGTTCAAGTTTAGCACCATTATTTGGACTAAAGATA
GCAAGGGCTTCCTGTACCAGCGCTATCCGGCTCGCGAGCGTCACGAGGGTACCCGCAGCGACCGTAATGC
CATGATGTGTTACCACAAAGTCGGCACGACCCAAGAAGAAGATATTATTGTGTATCAGGATAATGAACAT
CCTGAGTGGATCTATGGTGCGGATACCTCCGAAGATGGCAAGTACCTGTACCTGTACCAGTTTAAAGATA
CCAGCAAGAAAAACCTGTTGTGGGTCGCCGAGCTGGACGAAGATGGCGTTAAGAGCGGTATTCACTGGCG
TAAAGTTGTTAACGAATACGCAGCAGACTACAATATCATTACGAACCACGGTAGCCTGGTCTACATTAAG
ACGAACCTGAATGCACCGCAATATAAAGTTATTACCATCGACCTGTCCAAAGACGAGCCAGAGATCCGTG
ACTTCATCCCGGAAGAAAAAGATGCTAAACTGGCGCAAGTTAATTGTGCGAACGAAGAGTATTTCGTCGC
TATTTACAAGCGTAACGTTAAAGATGAAATCTACCTGTACTCGAAGGCTGGTGTTCAGCTGACCCGTCTG
GCGCCGGATTTCGTGGGTGCGGCAAGCATTGCGAATCGTCAAAAACAGACCCACTTTTTTCTGACCCTGA
GCGGTTTTAACACCCCGGGTACGATCGCTCGTTATGATTTTACCGCGCCGGAAACCCAGCGCTTTAGCAT
CCTGCGTACCACTAAAGTCAACGAACTGGATCCTGATGACTTCGAGAGCACGCAAGTGTGGTACGAGAGC
AAGGACGGTACGAAAATCCCGATGTTCATCGTTCGTCACAAGTCCACCAAGTTTGACGGTACCGCGGCTG
CGATCCAATATGGTTACGGCGGCTTCGCCACCTCCGCGGATCCATTCTTCAGCCCGATCATTCTGACGTT
TCTGCAGACCTACGGTGCGATTTTTGCCGTACCGAGCATCCGTGGTGGCGGTGAGTTCGGTGAGGAATGG
CATAAGGGCGGCCGCCGCGAAACCAAAGTGAACACGTTTGACGATTTCATTGCGGCCGCCCAATTTCTGG
TGAAGAACAAATATGCGGCTCCGGGTAAAGTTGCAATTAATGGTGCGAGCAACGGCGGCCTGCTGGTGAT
GGGCTCTATCGTCCGTGCGCCTGAGGGTACGTTCGGTGCGGCAGTGCCAGAGGGCGGTGTGGCGGATCTG
CTTAAGTTCCACAAATTTACGGGTGGCCAGGCGTGGATCAGCGAGTATGGTAATCCGTCTATCCCTGAAG
AATTTGATTACATCTATCCGCTGAGCCCGGTTCACAATGTCCGCACCGACAAAGTTATGCCGGCAACCCT
GATTACCGTGAATATCGGTGATGGCCGTGTGGTTCCGATGCACAGCTTCAAGTTCATCGCGACTTTGCAG
CATAACGTTCCGCAGAATCCGCATCCGCTGCTGATTAAGATTGATAAATCGTGGTTGGGTGCCGGCATGG
GTAAGCCGACCGACAAAAATGTGAAAGACGCCGCCGACAAGTGGGGTTTCATCGCACGCGCCCTGGGTCT
GGAACTGAAAACGGTCGAGTGATGAAAGCTTCCCCCTAGCATAACCCCTTGGGGCCTCTAAACGGGTCTT
GAGGGGTTTTTTGCCCCTGAGACGCGTCAATCGAGTTCGTACCTAAGGGCGACACCCCATAATTAGCCCG
GGCGAAAGGCCCAGTCTTTCGACTGAGCCTTTCGTTTTATTTGATGCCTGGCAGTTCCCTACTCTCGCAT
GGGGAGTCCCCACACTACCATCGGCGCTACGGCGTTTCACTTCTGAGTTCGGCATGGGGTCAGGTGGGAC
CACCGCGCTACTGCCGCCAGGCAAACAAGGGGTGTTATGAGCCATATTCAGGTATAAATGGGCTCGCGAT
AATGTTCAGAATTGGTTAATTGGTTGTAACACTGACCCCTATTTGTTTATTTTTCTAAATACATTCAAAT
ATGTATCCGCTCATGAGACAATAACCCTGATAAATGCTTCAATAATATTGAAAAAGGAAGAATATGAGTA
TTCAACATTTCCGTGTCGCCCTTATTCCCTTTTTTGCGGCATTTTGCCTTCCTGTTTTTGCTCACCCAGA
AACGCTGGTGAAAGTAAAAGATGCTGAAGATCAGTTGGGTGCACGAGTGGGTTACATCGAACTGGATCTC
AACAGCGGTAAGATCCTTGAGAGTTTTCGCCCCGAAGAACGTTTTCCAATGATGAGCACTTTTAAAGTTC
TGCTATGTGGCGCGGTATTATCCCGTATTGACGCCGGGCAAGAGCAACTCGGTCGCCGCATACACTATTC
TCAGAATGACTTGGTTGAGTACTCACCAGTCACAGAAAAGCATCTTACGGATGGCATGACAGTAAGAGAA
TTATGCAGTGCTGCCATAACCATGAGTGATAACACTGCGGCCAACTTACTTCTGACAACGATCGGAGGAC
CGAAGGAGCTAACCGCTTTTTTGCACAACATGGGGGATCATGTAACTCGCCTTGATCGTTGGGAACCGGA
GCTGAATGAAGCCATACCAAACGACGAGCGTGACACCACGATGCCTGTAGCGATGGCAACAACGTTGCGC
AAACTATTAACTGGCGAACTACTTACTCTAGCTTCCCGGCAACAATTAATAGACTGGATGGAGGCGGATA
AAGTTGCAGGACCACTTCTGCGCTCGGCCCTTCCGGCTGGCTGGTTTATTGCTGATAAATCCGGAGCCGG
TGAGCGTGGTTCTCGCGGTATCATCGCAGCGCTGGGGCCAGATGGTAAGCCCTCCCGTATCGTAGTTATC
TACACGACGGGGAGTCAGGCAACTATGGATGAACGAAATAGACAGATCGCTGAGATAGGTGCCTCACTGA
TTAAGCATTGGTAAGCGGCGCGCCATCGAATGGCGCAAAACCTTTCGCGGTATGGCATGATAGCGCCCGG
AAGAGAGTCAATTCAGGGTGGTGAATATGAAACCAGTAACGTTATACGATGTCGCAGAGTATGCCGGTGT
CTCTTATCAGACCGTTTCCCGCGTGGTGAACCAGGCCAGCCACGTTTCTGCGAAAACGCGGGAAAAAGTG
GAAGCGGCGATGGCGGAGCTGAATTACATTCCCAACCGCGTGGCACAACAACTGGCGGGCAAACAGTCGT
TGCTGATTGGCGTTGCCACCTCCAGTCTGGCCCTGCACGCGCCGTCGCAAATTGTCGCGGCGATTAAATC
TCGCGCCGATCAACTGGGTGCCAGCGTGGTGGTGTCGATGGTAGAACGAAGCGGCGTCGAAGCCTGTAAA
GCGGCGGTGCACAATCTTCTCGCGCAACGCGTCAGTGGGCTGATCATTAACTATCCGCTGGATGACCAGG
ATGCCATTGCTGTGGAAGCTGCCTGCACTAATGTTCCGGCGTTATTTCTTGATGTCTCTGACCAGACACC
CATCAACAGTATTATTTTCTCCCATGAGGACGGTACGCGACTGGGCGTGGAGCATCTGGTCGCATTGGGT
CACCAGCAAATCGCGCTGTTAGCGGGCCCATTAAGTTCTGTCTCGGCGCGTCTGCGTCTGGCTGGCTGG
Features (pLannotate 1.2.2; 14 found; start..end, strand, type, name):
    566..1154    +  rep_origin     ori: high-copy-number ColE1/pMB1/pBR322/pUC origin of replication
   1379..1396    +  terminator     rrnB T2 terminator (fragment): transcription terminator T2 from the E. coli rrnB gene
   1421..1440    -  CDS            lacZα (fragment): LacZα fragment of β-galactosidase; lacZ fragment
   1903..1921    +  promoter       T7 promoter: promoter for bacteriophage T7 RNA polymerase
   1922..1946    +  protein_bind   lac operator: The lac repressor binds to the lac operator to inhibit transcription in E. coli. This inhibition can be relieved by adding lactose or isopropyl-β-D-thiogalactopyranoside (IPTG). lac repressor encoded by lacI
   2030..4219    +  CDS            POPB: POPB_GALM3 - Experimental evidence at protein level: Swiss-Prot protein existence level 1. Dual function macrocyclase-peptidase involved in the biosynthesis of the highly toxic amanitin toxin family of macrocycles (PubMed:22202811, PubMed:28866879, PubMed:29051530). Cleaves peptide bonds on the C-terminal side of prolyl residues (PubMed:29051530). The enzyme first removes 10 residues from the N-terminus of a 35-residue substrate (PubMed:29051530). Conformational trapping of the 25 amino- acid peptide forces the enzyme to release this intermediate rather than proceed to macrocyclization (PubMed
   4236..4283    +  terminator     T7 terminator: transcription terminator for bacteriophage T7 RNA polymerase
   4343..4383    -  terminator     rrnB T1 terminator (fragment): transcription terminator T1 from the E. coli rrnB gene
   4385..4500    -  ncRNA          5S rRNA: Accession: RF00001 - 5S ribosomal RNA
   4531..4555    +  CDS            KanR (fragment): aminoglycoside phosphotransferase; aph(3')-Ia; confers resistance to kanamycin
   4585..4681    +  promoter       AmpR promoter (fragment): bla
   4684..5544    +  CDS            AmpR: β-lactamase; bla; confers resistance to ampicillin, carbenicillin, and related antibiotics
   5553..5626    +  promoter       lacI promoter (fragment): lacI
   5627..477     +  CDS            lacI (across the origin): LACI_ECOLI - Experimental evidence at protein level: Swiss-Prot protein existence level 1. Repressor of the lactose operon. Binds allolactose as an inducer. From Escherichia coli (strain K12).
