[The description below was written by a language model from this plasmid's Addgene catalogue record and pLannotate feature annotations shown in this document.]
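Description:
pJExpress414_GmPOPB-H698A is a 6.2 kb bacterial expression plasmid built on the commercial pJ414 (pJExpress414) backbone for producing a point mutant of prolyl oligopeptidase B from the mushroom Galerina marginata in E. coli. It replicates from a high-copy ColE1/pUC-type origin and is selected with ampicillin through a β-lactamase gene driven by its own promoter. The backbone also carries lacI with its promoter, so the plasmid supplies its own lac repressor. Short annotated fragments of lacZα, KanR, 5S rRNA and the rrnB T1/T2 terminators appear to be backbone remnants or insulating elements rather than functional genes.

The expression cassette places the roughly 2.2 kb POPB coding sequence downstream of a T7 promoter followed immediately by a lac operator, and it ends at a T7 terminator. Transcription therefore depends on T7 RNA polymerase supplied by the host, stays repressed by LacI, and can be induced with IPTG. According to the catalogue entry, the protein carries an N-terminal 6xHis tag followed by a TEV protease cleavage site, allowing metal-affinity purification and subsequent tag removal. These short elements are not annotated separately in the feature table, but there is room for them in the gap between the operator and the annotated POPB coding sequence.

POPB is a dual-function peptidase and macrocyclase in the biosynthesis of amanitin-family toxins, cleaving after prolyl residues and cyclising the resulting peptide. The insert replaces histidine 698 with alanine. The record does not state the role of this residue, but the associated work is a kinetic study of the enzyme, so the construct likely serves to produce recombinant mutant protein for mechanistic and kinetic comparison with the wild-type enzyme.
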