Addgene plasmid #92237: pJExpress414_GmPOPB-H698A
Purpose: Express H698A mutant of prolyl oligopeptidase from Galerina marginata
Depositing lab: James Naismith. Depositing organization: University of St. Andrews. Publication: Kinetic Landscape of a Peptide Bond-Forming Prolyl Oligopeptidase. Czekster CM, Naismith JH. Biochemistry. 2017 Apr 18;56(15):2086-2095. doi: 10.1021/acs.biochem.7b00012. Epub 2017 Apr 7. PubMed 28332820.
Backbone
  Vector backbone: pJ414
  Backbone manufacturer: DNA 2.0
  Backbone size w/o insert (bp): 4000
  Total vector size (bp): 6229
  Vector type: Bacterial Expression
Growth in bacteria
  Bacterial resistance: Ampicillin, 100 μg/mL
  Growth temperature: 37°C
  Growth strain: DH5alpha
  Copy number: High Copy
Gene/Insert
  Gene/Insert name: Prolyl oligopeptidase B from Galerina marginata-H698A mutant (alt name: GmPOPB-H698A)
  Species: Galerina marginata
  Insert size (bp): 2193
  Mutation: Histidine 698 to Alanine
  GenBank ID: JN827314.2
  Promoter: T7 promoter
  Tag / fusion protein: 6x-Histag, TEV cleavage site (N terminal on insert)
  Cloning method: Unknown
  Sequencing primers: 5′ TAATACGACTCACTATAGG; 3′ AAACCCCTCAAGACC
Resource information
  A portion of this plasmid was derived from a plasmid made by: DNA 2.0
Terms and licenses: Academic/Nonprofit Terms; Industry Terms: Not Available to Industry
Depositor comments: Plasmid to appear in incoming publication from our group - to be updated
How to cite: pJExpress414_GmPOPB-H698A was a gift from James Naismith (Addgene plasmid # 92237 ; http://n2t.net/addgene:92237 ; RRID:Addgene_92237)
